>Addgene plasmid #55481 | mTFP1-Farnesyl-5 | depositor partial sequence | sequence record 85887 | insert sequence
TCGCCCATGACGCAATGGCGGTAGCGTGTACGGTGGAGTCTATATAAGCAGAGCTGGTTAGTGACCGTCA
GATCCGCTAGCGCTACCGGTCGCCACCATGGTGAGCAAGGGCGAGGAGACCACAATGGGCGTAATCAAGC
CCGACATGAAGATCAAGCTGAAGATGGAGGGCAACGTGAATGGCCACGCCTTCGTGATCGAGGGCGAGGG
CGAGGGCAAGCCCTACGACGGCACCAACACCATCAACCTGGAGGTGAAGGAGGGAGCCCCCCTGCCCTTC
TCCTACGACATTCTGACCACCGCGTTCGCCTACGGCAACAGGGCCTTCACCAAGTACCCCGACGACATCC
CCAACTACTTCAAGCAGTCCTTCCCCGAGGGCTACTCTTGGGAGCGCACCATGACCTTCGAGGACAAGGG
CATCGTGAAGGTGAAGTCCGACATCTCCATGGAGGAGGACTCCTTCATCTACGAGATACACCTCAAGGGC
GAGAACTTCCCCCCCAACGGCCCCGTGATGCAGAAGAAGACCACCGGCTGGGACGCCTCCACCGAGAGGA
TGTACGTGCGCGACGGCGTGCTGAAGGGCGACGTCAAGCACAAGCTGCTGCTGGAGGGCGGCGGCCACCA
CCGCGTTGACTTCAAGACCATCTACAGGGCCAAGAAGGCGGTGAAGCTGCCCGACTATCACTTTGTGGAC
CACCGCATCGAGATCCTGAACCACGACAAGGACTACAACAAGGTGACCGTTTACGAGAGCGCCGTGGCCC
GCAACTCCACCGACGGCATGGACGAGCTGTACAAGTCCGGACTCAGATCTAAGCTGAACCCTCCTGATGA
GAGTGGCCCCGGCTGCATGAGCTGCAAGTGTGTGCTCTCCTGAGAATTCTGCAGTCGACGGTACCGCGGG
CCCGGGATCCACCGGATCTAGATACTGATCATATCA
