>Addgene plasmid #55481 | mTFP1-Farnesyl-5 | addgene partial sequence | sequence record 106450 | CMV-F 5'-CGCAAATGGGCGGTAGGCGTG-3'
GCAGAGCTGGTTTAGTGAACCGTCAGATCCGCTAGCGCTACCGGTCGCCACCATGGTGAGCAAGGGCGAG
GAGACCACAATGGGCGTAATCAAGCCCGACATGAAGATCAAGCTGAAGATGGAGGGCAACGTGAATGGCC
ACGCCTTCGTGATCGAGGGCGAGGGCGAGGGCAAGCCCTACGACGGCACCAACACCATCAACCTGGAGGT
GAAGGAGGGAGCCCCCCTGCCCTTCTCCTACGACATTCTGACCACCGCGTTCGCCTACGGCAACAGGGCC
TTCACCAAGTACCCCGACGACATCCCCAACTACTTCAAGCAGTCCTTCCCCGAGGGCTACTCTTGGGAGC
GCACCATGACCTTCGAGGACAAGGGCATCGTGAAGGTGAAGTCCGACATCTCCATGGAGGAGGACTCCTT
CATCTACGAGATACACCTCAAGGGCGAGAACTTCCCCCCCAACGGCCCCGTGATGCAGAAGAAGACCACC
GGCTGGGACGCCTCCACCGAGAGGATGTACGTGCGCGACGGCGTGCTGAAGGGCGACGTCAAGCACAAGC
TGCTGCTGGAGGGCGGCGGCCACCACCGCGTTGACTTCAAGACCATCTACAGGGCCAAGAAGGCGGTGAA
GCTGCCCGACTATCACTTTGTGGACCACCGCATCGAGATCCTGAACCACGACAAGGACTACAACAAGGTG
ACCGTTTACGAGAGCGCCGTGGCCCGCAACTCCACCGACGGCATGGACGAGCTGTACAAGTCCGGACTCA
GATCTAAGCTGAACCCTCCTGATGAGAGTGGCCCCGGCTGCATGAGCTGCAAGTGTGTGCTCTCCTGAGA
ATTCTGCAGTCGACGGTACCGCGGGCCCGGGATCCACCGGATCTAGATAA
