[The description below was written by a language model from this plasmid's Addgene catalogue record.]
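Description:
mTFP1-Farnesyl-5 is a mammalian expression plasmid that produces a plasma-membrane-targeted cyan/teal fluorescent protein. It is built on an mTFP1 fluorescent-protein backbone of about 4.75 kb, is maintained at high copy in E. coli under kanamycin selection, and carries a neomycin resistance marker so that transfected mammalian cells can be selected with G418. The record does not list the origins of replication or other backbone elements, and no feature table is provided. The use of an SV40 polyA reverse sequencing primer suggests that an SV40 polyadenylation signal lies downstream of the coding region.

The payload is a CMV promoter-driven fusion of mTFP1, a monomeric fluorescent protein derived from Clavularia cyan fluorescent protein, to a short human sequence encoding the final 20 amino acids of HRAS. This C-terminal segment contains the Ras farnesylation signal. In general, such a CAAX-type motif directs lipid modification of the protein, which anchors the otherwise soluble fluorophore to the inner leaflet of the plasma membrane. The depositor's comments describe the signal as sitting at the C-terminus of mTFP1, which is the position needed for it to function. The catalogue's tag field is worded as "C terminal on backbone", which is less clear about the orientation. The "5" in the name may refer to a linker length, but the record does not explain it.

The construct serves as a plasma membrane marker for fluorescence imaging of live or fixed mammalian cells, with recorded excitation and emission maxima of 462 nm and 492 nm. It belongs to a set of localization fusions used to demonstrate how mTFP1 performs in imaging applications.
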