Addgene plasmid #55481: mTFP1-Farnesyl-5
Purpose: Localization: Plasma Membrane, Excitation: 462, Emission: 492
Depositing lab: Michael Davidson. Depositing organization: Florida State University, Tallahassee. Publication: Hue-shifted monomeric variants of Clavularia cyan fluorescent protein: identification of the molecular determinants of color and applications in fluorescence imaging. Ai HW, Olenych SG, Wong P, Davidson MW, Campbell RE. BMC Biol. 2008 Mar 6;6:13. doi: 10.1186/1741-7007-6-13. PubMed 18325109.
Backbone
  Vector backbone: mTFP1
  Backbone size w/o insert (bp): 4750
  Vector type: Mammalian Expression
  Selectable markers: Neomycin (select with G418)
Growth in bacteria
  Bacterial resistance: Kanamycin, 50 μg/mL
  Growth temperature: 37°C
  Growth strain: DH5alpha
  Copy number: High Copy
Gene/Insert
  Gene/Insert name: Farnesyl (alt name: NM_001130442.1)
  Species: H. sapiens (human)
  Mutation: encodes final 20 aa of NM_001130442.1
  Entrez Gene: HRAS (a.k.a. C-BAS/HAS, C-H-RAS, C-HA-RAS1, CTLO, H-RASIDX, HAMSV, HRAS1, RASH1, p21ras)
  Promoter: CMV
  Tag / fusion protein: mTFP1 (C terminal on backbone)
  Cloning method: Unknown
  Sequencing primers: 5′ CMV-F; 3′ SV40pA-R
Terms and licenses: Academic/Nonprofit Terms; Industry Terms: Not Available to Industry
Depositor comments: Encodes mTFP1 with the C-terminal farnesylation signal from c-Ras. Excitation = 462; Emission = 492
How to cite: mTFP1-Farnesyl-5 was a gift from Michael Davidson (Addgene plasmid # 55481 ; http://n2t.net/addgene:55481 ; RRID:Addgene_55481)
